>Addgene plasmid #155047 | plenti-As-Cas12a-2xNLS | addgene full sequence | sequence record 308054 | Addgene NGS Result
GCCTCTCCCCGCGCGTTGGCCGATTCATTAATGCAGCTGGCACGACAGGTTTCCCGACTGGAAAGCGGGC
AGTGAGCGCAACGCAATTAATGTGAGTTAGCTCACTCATTAGGCACCCCAGGCTTTACACTTTATGCTTC
CGGCTCGTATGTTGTGTGGAATTGTGAGCGGATAACAATTTCACACAGGAAACAGCTATGACCATGATTA
CGCCAAGCGCGCAATTAACCCTCACTAAAGGGAACAAAAGCTGGAGCTGCAAGCTTAATGTAGTCTTATG
CAATACTCTTGTAGTCTTGCAACATGGTAACGATGAGTTAGCAACATGCCTTACAAGGAGAGAAAAAGCA
CCGTGCATGCCGATTGGTGGAAGTAAGGTGGTACGATCGTGCCTTATTAGGAAGGCAACAGACGGGTCTG
ACATGGATTGGACGAACCACTGAATTGCCGCATTGCAGAGATATTGTATTTAAGTGCCTAGCTCGATACA
TAAACGGGTCTCTCTGGTTAGACCAGATCTGAGCCTGGGAGCTCTCTGGCTAACTAGGGAACCCACTGCT
TAAGCCTCAATAAAGCTTGCCTTGAGTGCTTCAAGTAGTGTGTGCCCGTCTGTTGTGTGACTCTGGTAAC
TAGAGATCCCTCAGACCCTTTTAGTCAGTGTGGAAAATCTCTAGCAGTGGCGCCCGAACAGGGACTTGAA
AGCGAAAGGGAAACCAGAGGAGCTCTCTCGACGCAGGACTCGGCTTGCTGAAGCGCGCACGGCAAGAGGC
GAGGGGCGGCGACTGGTGAGTACGCCAAAAATTTTGACTAGCGGAGGCTAGAAGGAGAGAGATGGGTGCG
AGAGCGTCAGTATTAAGCGGGGGAGAATTAGATCGCGATGGGAAAAAATTCGGTTAAGGCCAGGGGGAAA
GAAAAAATATAAATTAAAACATATAGTATGGGCAAGCAGGGAGCTAGAACGATTCGCAGTTAATCCTGGC
CTGTTAGAAACATCAGAAGGCTGTAGACAAATACTGGGACAGCTACAACCATCCCTTCAGACAGGATCAG
AAGAACTTAGATCATTATATAATACAGTAGCAACCCTCTATTGTGTGCATCAAAGGATAGAGATAAAAGA
CACCAAGGAAGCTTTAGACAAGATAGAGGAAGAGCAAAACAAAAGTAAGACCACCGCACAGCAAGCGGCC
GCTGATCTTCAGACCTGGAGGAGGAGATATGAGGGACAATTGGAGAAGTGAATTATATAAATATAAAGTA
GTAAAAATTGAACCATTAGGAGTAGCACCCACCAAGGCAAAGAGAAGAGTGGTGCAGAGAGAAAAAAGAG
CAGTGGGAATAGGAGCTTTGTTCCTTGGGTTCTTGGGAGCAGCAGGAAGCACTATGGGCGCAGCGTCAAT
GACGCTGACGGTACAGGCCAGACAATTATTGTCTGGTATAGTGCAGCAGCAGAACAATTTGCTGAGGGCT
ATTGAGGCGCAACAGCATCTGTTGCAACTCACAGTCTGGGGCATCAAGCAGCTCCAGGCAAGAATCCTGG
CTGTGGAAAGATACCTAAAGGATCAACAGCTCCTGGGGATTTGGGGTTGCTCTGGAAAACTCATTTGCAC
CACTGCTGTGCCTTGGAATGCTAGTTGGAGTAATAAATCTCTGGAACAGATTTGGAATCACACGACCTGG
ATGGAGTGGGACAGAGAAATTAACAATTACACAAGCTTAATACACTCCTTAATTGAAGAATCGCAAAACC
AGCAAGAAAAGAATGAACAAGAATTATTGGAATTAGATAAATGGGCAAGTTTGTGGAATTGGTTTAACAT
AACAAATTGGCTGTGGTATATAAAATTATTCATAATGATAGTAGGAGGCTTGGTAGGTTTAAGAATAGTT
TTTGCTGTACTTTCTATAGTGAATAGAGTTAGGCAGGGATATTCACCATTATCGTTTCAGACCCACCTCC
CAACCCCGAGGGGACCCAGAGAGGGCCTATTTCCCATGATTCCTTCATATTTGCATATACGATACAAGGC
TGTTAGAGAGATAATTAGAATTAATTTGACTGTAAACACAAAGATATTAGTACAAAATACGTGACGTAGA
AAGTAATAATTTCTTGGGTAGTTTGCAGTTTTAAAATTATGTTTTAAAATGGACTATCATAAATTCTAGA
TCTTGAGACAAATGGCAGTATTCATCCACAATTTTAAAAGAAAAGGGGGGATTGGGGGGTACAGTGCAGG
GGAAAGAATAGTAGACATAATAGCAACAGACATACAAACTAAAGAATTACAAAAACAAATTACAAAAATT
CAAAATTTTCGGGTTTATTACAGGGACAGCAGAGATCCACTTTGGCGCCGGCTCGAGTGGCTCCGGTGCC
CGTCAGTGGGCAGAGCGCACATCGCCCACAGTCCCCGAGAAGTTGGGGGGAGGGGTCGGCAATTGAACCG
GTGCCTAGAGAAGGTGGCGCGGGGTAAACTGGGAAAGTGATGTCGTGTACTGGCTCCGCCTTTTTCCCGA
GGGTGGGGGAGAACCGTATATAAGTGCAGTAGTCGCCGTGAACGTTCTTTTTCGCAACGGGTTTGCCGCC
AGAACACAGGTGTCGTGACGCGGTTACACCATGGCCCCAAAGAAGAAGCGGAAGGTCGGTATCCACGGAG
TCCCAGCAGCCACACAGTTCGAGGGCTTTACCAACCTGTATCAGGTGAGCAAGACACTGCGGTTTGAGCT
GATCCCACAGGGCAAGACCCTGAAGCACATCCAGGAGCAGGGCTTCATCGAGGAGGACAAGGCCCGCAAT
GATCACTACAAGGAGCTGAAGCCCATCATCGATCGGATCTACAAGACCTATGCCGACCAGTGCCTGCAGC
TGGTGCAGCTGGATTGGGAGAACCTGAGCGCCGCCATCGACTCCTATAGAAAGGAGAAAACCGAGGAGAC
AAGGAACGCCCTGATCGAGGAGCAGGCCACATATCGCAATGCCATCCACGACTACTTCATCGGCCGGACA
GACAACCTGACCGATGCCATCAATAAGAGACACGCCGAGATCTACAAGGGCCTGTTCAAGGCCGAGCTGT
TTAATGGCAAGGTGCTGAAGCAGCTGGGCACCGTGACCACAACCGAGCACGAGAACGCCCTGCTGCGGAG
CTTCGACAAGTTTACAACCTACTTCTCCGGCTTTTATGAGAACAGGAAGAACGTGTTCAGCGCCGAGGAT
ATCAGCACAGCCATCCCACACCGCATCGTGCAGGACAACTTCCCCAAGTTTAAGGAGAATTGTCACATCT
TCACACGCCTGATCACCGCCGTGCCCAGCCTGCGGGAGCACTTTGAGAACGTGAAGAAGGCCATCGGCAT
CTTCGTGAGCACCTCCATCGAGGAGGTGTTTTCCTTCCCTTTTTATAACCAGCTGCTGACACAGACCCAG
ATCGACCTGTATAACCAGCTGCTGGGAGGAATCTCTCGGGAGGCAGGCACCGAGAAGATCAAGGGCCTGA
ACGAGGTGCTGAATCTGGCCATCCAGAAGAATGATGAGACAGCCCACATCATCGCCTCCCTGCCACACAG
ATTCATCCCCCTGTTTAAGCAGATCCTGTCCGATAGGAACACCCTGTCTTTCATCCTGGAGGAGTTTAAG
AGCGACGAGGAAGTGATCCAGTCCTTCTGCAAGTACAAGACACTGCTGAGAAACGAGAACGTGCTGGAGA
CAGCCGAGGCCCTGTTTAACGAGCTGAACAGCATCGACCTGACACACATCTTCATCAGCCACAAGAAGCT
GGAGACAATCAGCAGCGCCCTGTGCGACCACTGGGATACACTGAGGAATGCCCTGTATGAGCGGAGAATC
TCCGAGCTGACAGGCAAGATCACCAAGTCTGCCAAGGAGAAGGTGCAGCGCAGCCTGAAGCACGAGGATA
TCAACCTGCAGGAGATCATCTCTGCCGCAGGCAAGGAGCTGAGCGAGGCCTTCAAGCAGAAAACCAGCGA
GATCCTGTCCCACGCACACGCCGCCCTGGATCAGCCACTGCCTACAACCCTGAAGAAGCAGGAGGAGAAG
GAGATCCTGAAGTCTCAGCTGGACAGCCTGCTGGGCCTGTACCACCTGCTGGACTGGTTTGCCGTGGATG
AGTCCAACGAGGTGGACCCCGAGTTCTCTGCCCGGCTGACCGGCATCAAGCTGGAGATGGAGCCTTCTCT
GAGCTTCTACAACAAGGCCAGAAATTATGCCACCAAGAAGCCCTACTCCGTGGAGAAGTTCAAGCTGAAC
TTTCAGATGCCTACACTGGCCTCTGGCTGGGACGTGAATAAGGAGAAGAACAATGGCGCCATCCTGTTTG
TGAAGAACGGCCTGTACTATCTGGGCATCATGCCAAAGCAGAAGGGCAGGTATAAGGCCCTGAGCTTCGA
GCCCACAGAGAAAACCAGCGAGGGCTTTGATAAGATGTACTATGACTACTTCCCTGATGCCGCCAAGATG
ATCCCAAAGTGCAGCACCCAGCTGAAGGCCGTGACAGCCCACTTTCAGACCCACACAACCCCCATCCTGC
TGTCCAACAATTTCATCGAGCCTCTGGAGATCACAAAGGAGATCTACGACCTGAACAATCCTGAGAAGGA
GCCAAAGAAGTTTCAGACAGCCTACGCCAAGAAAACCGGCGACCAGAAGGGCTACAGAGAGGCCCTGTGC
AAGTGGATCGACTTCACAAGGGATTTTCTGTCCAAGTATACCAAGACAACCTCTATCGATCTGTCTAGCC
TGCGGCCATCCTCTCAGTATAAGGACCTGGGCGAGTACTATGCCGAGCTGAATCCCCTGCTGTACCACAT
CAGCTTCCAGAGAATCGCCGAGAAGGAGATCATGGATGCCGTGGAGACAGGCAAGCTGTACCTGTTCCAG
ATCTATAACAAGGACTTTGCCAAGGGCCACCACGGCAAGCCTAATCTGCACACACTGTATTGGACCGGCC
TGTTTTCTCCAGAGAACCTGGCCAAGACAAGCATCAAGCTGAATGGCCAGGCCGAGCTGTTCTACCGCCC
TAAGTCCAGGATGAAGAGGATGGCACACCGGCTGGGAGAGAAGATGCTGAACAAGAAGCTGAAGGATCAG
AAAACCCCAATCCCCGACACCCTGTACCAGGAGCTGTACGACTATGTGAATCACAGACTGTCCCACGACC
TGTCTGATGAGGCCAGGGCCCTGCTGCCCAACGTGATCACCAAGGAGGTGTCTCACGAGATCATCAAGGA
TAGGCGCTTTACCAGCGACAAGTTCTTTTTCCACGTGCCTATCACACTGAACTATCAGGCCGCCAATTCC
CCATCTAAGTTCAACCAGAGGGTGAATGCCTACCTGAAGGAGCACCCCGAGACACCTATCATCGGCATCG
ATCGGGGCGAGAGAAACCTGATCTATATCACAGTGATCGACTCCACCGGCAAGATCCTGGAGCAGCGGAG
CCTGAACACCATCCAGCAGTTTGATTACCAGAAGAAGCTGGACAACAGGGAGAAGGAGAGGGTGGCAGCA
AGGCAGGCCTGGTCTGTGGTGGGCACAATCAAGGATCTGAAGCAGGGCTATCTGAGCCAGGTCATCCACG
AGATCGTGGACCTGATGATCCACTACCAGGCCGTGGTGGTGCTGGAGAACCTGAATTTCGGCTTTAAGAG
CAAGAGGACCGGCATCGCCGAGAAGGCCGTGTACCAGCAGTTCGAGAAGATGCTGATCGATAAGCTGAAT
TGCCTGGTGCTGAAGGACTATCCAGCAGAGAAAGTGGGAGGCGTGCTGAACCCATACCAGCTGACAGACC
AGTTCACCTCCTTTGCCAAGATGGGCACCCAGTCTGGCTTCCTGTTTTACGTGCCTGCCCCATATACATC
TAAGATCGATCCCCTGACCGGCTTCGTGGACCCCTTCGTGTGGAAAACCATCAAGAATCACGAGAGCCGC
AAGCACTTCCTGGAGGGCTTCGACTTTCTGCACTACGACGTGAAAACCGGCGACTTCATCCTGCACTTTA
AGATGAACAGAAATCTGTCCTTCCAGAGGGGCCTGCCCGGCTTTATGCCTGCATGGGATATCGTGTTCGA
GAAGAACGAGACACAGTTTGACGCCAAGGGCACCCCTTTCATCGCCGGCAAGAGAATCGTGCCAGTGATC
GAGAATCACAGATTCACCGGCAGATACCGGGACCTGTATCCTGCCAACGAGCTGATCGCCCTGCTGGAGG
AGAAGGGCATCGTGTTCAGGGATGGCTCCAACATCCTGCCAAAGCTGCTGGAGAATGACGATTCTCACGC
CATCGACACCATGGTGGCCCTGATCCGCAGCGTGCTGCAGATGCGGAACTCCAATGCCGCCACAGGCGAG
GACTATATCAACAGCCCCGTGCGCGATCTGAATGGCGTGTGCTTCGACTCCCGGTTTCAGAACCCAGAGT
GGCCCATGGACGCCGATGCCAATGGCGCCTACCACATCGCCCTGAAGGGCCAGCTGCTGCTGAATCACCT
GAAGGAGAGCAAGGATCTGAAGCTGCAGAACGGCATCTCCAATCAGGACTGGCTGGCCTACATCCAGGAG
CTGCGCAACAAAAGGCCGGCGGCCACGAAAAAGGCCGGCCAGGCAAAAAAGAAAAAGGGATCCGAACAAA
AACTCATCTCAGAAGAGGATCTGGGCAGTGGAGAGGGCAGAGGAAGTCTGCTAACATGCGGTGACGTCGA
GGAGAATCCTGGCCCAACCATGATTGAACAAGATGGATTGCACGCAGGTTCTCCGGCCGCTTGGGTGGAG
AGGCTATTCGGCTATGACTGGGCACAACAGACAATCGGCTGCTCTGATGCCGCCGTGTTCCGGCTGTCAG
CGCAGGGGCGCCCGGTTCTTTTTGTCAAGACCGACCTGTCCGGTGCCCTGAATGAACTGCAGGACGAGGC
AGCGCGGCTATCGTGGCTGGCCACGACGGGCGTTCCTTGCGCAGCTGTGCTCGACGTTGTCACTGAAGCG
GGAAGGGACTGGCTGCTATTGGGCGAAGTGCCGGGGCAGGATCTCCTGTCATCTCACCTTGCTCCTGCCG
AGAAAGTATCCATCATGGCTGATGCAATGCGGCGGCTGCATACGCTTGATCCGGCTACCTGCCCATTCGA
CCACCAAGCGAAACATCGCATCGAGCGAGCACGTACTCGGATGGAAGCCGGTCTTGTCGATCAGGATGAT
CTGGACGAAGAGCATCAGGGGCTCGCGCCAGCCGAACTGTTCGCCAGGCTCAAGGCGCGCATGCCCGACG
GCGATGATCTCGTCGTGACCCATGGCGATGCCTGCTTGCCGAATATCATGGTGGAAAATGGCCGCTTTTC
TGGATTCATCGACTGTGGCCGGCTGGGTGTGGCGGACCGCTATCAGGACATAGCGTTGGCTACCCGTGAT
ATTGCTGAAGAGCTTGGCGGCGAATGGGCTGACCGCTTCCTCGTGCTTTACGGTATCGCCGCTCCCGATT
CGCAGCGCATCGCCTTCTATCGCCTTCTTGACGAGTTCTTCTGATAAACGCGTTAAGTCGACAATCAACC
TCTGGATTACAAAATTTGTGAAAGATTGACTGGTATTCTTAACTATGTTGCTCCTTTTACGCTATGTGGA
TACGCTGCTTTAATGCCTTTGTATCATGCTATTGCTTCCCGTATGGCTTTCATTTTCTCCTCCTTGTATA
AATCCTGGTTGCTGTCTCTTTATGAGGAGTTGTGGCCCGTTGTCAGGCAACGTGGCGTGGTGTGCACTGT
GTTTGCTGACGCAACCCCCACTGGTTGGGGCATTGCCACCACCTGTCAGCTCCTTTCCGGGACTTTCGCT
TTCCCCCTCCCTATTGCCACGGCGGAACTCATCGCCGCCTGCCTTGCCCGCTGCTGGACAGGGGCTCGGC
TGTTGGGCACTGACAATTCCGTGGTGTTGTCGGGGAAATCATCGTCCTTTCCTTGGCTGCTCGCCTGTGT
TGCCACCTGGATTCTGCGCGGGACGTCCTTCTGCTACGTCCCTTCGGCCCTCAATCCAGCGGACCTTCCT
TCCCGCGGCCTGCTGCCGGCTCTGCGGCCTCTTCCGCGTCTTCGCCTTCGCCCTCAGACGAGTCGGATCT
CCCTTTGGGCCGCCTCCCCGCGTCGACTTTAAGACCAATGACTTACAAGGCAGCTGTAGATCTTAGCCAC
TTTTTAAAAGAAAAGGGGGGACTGGAAGGGCTAATTCACTCCCAACGAAGACAAGATCTGCTTTTTGCTT
GTACTGGGTCTCTCTGGTTAGACCAGATCTGAGCCTGGGAGCTCTCTGGCTAACTAGGGAACCCACTGCT
TAAGCCTCAATAAAGCTTGCCTTGAGTGCTTCAAGTAGTGTGTGCCCGTCTGTTGTGTGACTCTGGTAAC
TAGAGATCCCTCAGACCCTTTTAGTCAGTGTGGAAAATCTCTAGCAGTACGTATAGTAGTTCATGTCATC
TTATTATTCAGTATTTATAACTTGCAAAGAAATGAATATCAGAGAGTGAGAGGAACTTGTTTATTGCAGC
TTATAATGGTTACAAATAAAGCAATAGCATCACAAATTTCACAAATAAAGCATTTTTTTCACTGCATTCT
AGTTGTGGTTTGTCCAAACTCATCAATGTATCTTATCATGTCTGGCTCTAGCTATCCCGCCCCTAACTCC
GCCCATCCCGCCCCTAACTCCGCCCAGTTCCGCCCATTCTCCGCCCCATGGCTGACTAATTTTTTTTATT
TATGCAGAGGCCGAGGCCGCCTCGGCCTCTGAGCTATTCCAGAAGTAGTGAGGAGGCTTTTTTGGAGGCC
TAGGGACGTACCCAATTCGCCCTATAGTGAGTCGTATTACGCGCGCTCACTGGCCGTCGTTTTACAACGT
CGTGACTGGGAAAACCCTGGCGTTACCCAACTTAATCGCCTTGCAGCACATCCCCCTTTCGCCAGCTGGC
GTAATAGCGAAGAGGCCCGCACCGATCGCCCTTCCCAACAGTTGCGCAGCCTGAATGGCGAATGGG
[124 nt withheld, positions 9027-9150]
C
[91 nt withheld, positions 9152-9242]
A
[49 nt withheld, positions 9244-9292]
CCTTTGACGTTGGAGTCCACGTTCTTT
[37 nt withheld, positions 9320-9356]
ACCCTATCTCGGTCTATTCTTTTGATTTATAAGGGATTTTGCCGATTTCGGCCTATTGGTTAAAAAATGA
GCTGATTTAACAAAAATTTAACGCGAATTTTAACAAAATATTAACGCTTACAATTTAGGTGGCACTTTTC
GGGGAAATGTGCGCGGAACCCCTATTTGTTTATTTTTCTAAATACATTCAAATATGTATCCGCTCATGAG
ACAATAACCCTGATAAATGCTTCAATAATATTGAAAAAGGAAGAGTATGAGTATTCAACATTTCCGTGTC
GCCCTTATTCCCTTTTTTGCGGCATTTTGCCTTCCTGTTTTTGCTCACCCAGAAACGCTGGTGAAAGTAA
AAGATGCTGAAGATCAGTTGGGTGCACGAGTGGGTTACATCGAACTGGATCTCAACAGCGGTAAGATCCT
TGAGAGTTTTCGCCCCGAAGAACGTTTTCCAATGATGAGCACTTTTAAAGTTCTGCTATGTGGCGCGGTA
TTATCCCGTATTGACGCCGGGCAAGAGCAACTCGGTCGCCGCATACACTATTCTCAGAATGACTTGGTTG
AGTACTCACCAGTCACAGAAAAGCATCTTACGGATGGCATGACAGTAAGAGAATTATGCAGTGCTGCCAT
AACCATGAGTGATAACACTGCGGCCAACTTACTTCTGACAACGATCGGAGGACCGAAGGAGCTAACCGCT
TTTTTGCACAACATGGGGGATCATGTAACTCGCCTTGATCGTTGGGAACCGGAGCTGAATGAAGCCATAC
CAAACGACGAGCGTGACACCACGATGCCTGTAGCAATGGCAACAACGTTGCGCAAACTATTAACTGGCGA
ACTACTTACTCTAGCTTCCCGGCAACAATTAATAGACTGGATGGAGGCGGATAAAGTTGCAGGACCACTT
CTGCGCTCGGCCCTTCCGGCTGGCTGGTTTATTGCTGATAAATCTGGAGCCGGTGAGCGTGGGTCTCGCG
GTATCATTGCAGCACTGGGGCCAGATGGTAAGCCCTCCCGTATCGTAGTTATCTACACGACGGGGAGTCA
GGCAACTATGGATGAACGAAATAGACAGATCGCTGAGATAGGTGCCTCACTGATTAAGCATTGGTAACTG
TCAGACCAAGTTTACTCATATATACTTTAGATTGATTTAAAACTTCATTTTTAATTTAAAAGGATCTAGG
TGAAGATCCTTTTTGATAATCTCATGACCAAAATCCCTTAACGTGAGTTTTCGTTCCACTGAGCGTCAGA
CCCCGTAGAAAAGATCAAAGGATCTTCTTGAGATCCTTTTTTTCTGCGCGTAATCTGCTGCTTGCAAACA
AAAAAACCACCGCTACCAGCGGTGGTTTGTTTGCCGGATCAAGAGCTACCAACTCTTTTTCCGAAGGTAA
CTGGCTTCAGCAGAGCGCAGATACCAAATACTGTTCTTCTAGTGTAGCCGTAGTTAGGCCACCACTTCAA
GAACTCTGTAGCACCGCCTACATACCTCGCTCTGCTAATCCTGTTACCAGTGGCTGCTGCCAGTGGCGAT
AAGTCGTGTCTTACCGGGTTGGACTCAAGACGATAGTTACCGGATAAGGCGCAGCGGTCGGGCTGAACGG
GGGGTTCGTGCACACAGCCCAGCTTGGAGCGAACGACCTACACCGAACTGAGATACCTACAGCGTGAGCT
ATGAGAAAGCGCCACGCTTCCCGAAGGGAGAAAGGCGGACAGGTATCCGGTAAGCGGCAGGGTCGGAACA
GGAGAGCGCACGAGGGAGCTTCCAGGGGGAAACGCCTGGTATCTTTATAGTCCTGTCGGGTTTCGCCACC
TCTGACTTGAGCGTCGATTTTTGTGATGCTCGTCAGGGGGGCGGAGCCTATGGAAAAACGCCAGCAACGC
GGCCTTTTTACGGTTCCTGGCCTTTTGCTGGCCTTTTGCTCACATGTTCTTTCCTGCGTTATCCCCTGAT
TCTGTGGATAACCGTATTACCGCCTTTGAGTGAGCTGATACCGCTCGCCGCAGCCGAACGACCGAGCGCA
GCGAGTCAGTGAGCGAGGAAGCGGAAGAGCGCCCAATACGCAAACC
Features (pLannotate 1.2.2; 28 found; start..end, strand, type, name):
     88..109     +  protein_bind   CAP binding site: CAP binding activates transcription in the presence of cAMP. E. coli catabolite activator protein
    124..154     +  promoter       lac promoter: promoter for the E. coli lac operon
    158..180     +  protein_bind   lac operator (fragment): The lac repressor binds to the lac operator to inhibit transcription in E. coli. This inhibition can be relieved by adding lactose or isopropyl-β-D-thiogalactopyranoside (IPTG). lac repressor encoded by lacI
    223..241     +  promoter       T3 promoter: promoter for bacteriophage T3 RNA polymerase
    269..495     +  promoter       RSV promoter: Rous sarcoma virus enhancer/promoter
    496..676     +  LTR            5' LTR (truncated): truncated 5' long terminal repeat (LTR) from HIV-1
    723..848     +  misc_feature   HIV-1 Ψ: packaging signal of human immunodeficiency virus type 1
    832..1195    +  CDS            HIV-1 gag (fragment): gag protein from human immunodeficiency virus 1; gag
   1341..1574    +  misc_feature   RRE: The Rev response element (RRE) of HIV-1 allows for Rev-dependent mRNA export from the nucleus to the cytoplasm.
   1951..1977    +  CDS            Rev (fragment): human immunodeficiency virus 1 (HIV-1) Rev protein; rev; enhances nuclear export of unspliced and incompletely spliced viral mRNAs
   1981..2161    +  promoter       U6 promoter (fragment): RNA polymerase III promoter for human U6 snRNA
   2202..2319    +  misc_feature   cPPT/CTS: central polypurine tract and central termination sequence of HIV-1
   2388..2599    +  promoter       EF-1α core promoter: core promoter for human elongation factor EF-1α
   2672..6589    +  CDS            AsCpf1: CRISPR-associated protein from Acidaminococcus sp. BV3L6 (Zetsche et al., 2015)
   6590..6637    +  CDS            nucleoplasmin NLS: bipartite nuclear localization signal from nucleoplasmin
   6740..7534    +  CDS            NeoR/KanR: aminoglycoside phosphotransferase from Tn5; aph(3')-II (or nptII); confers resistance to neomycin, kanamycin, and G418 (Geneticin®)
   7553..8141    +  misc_feature   WPRE: woodchuck hepatitis virus posttranscriptional regulatory element
   8192..8211    +  misc_feature   cPPT/CTS (fragment): central polypurine tract and central termination sequence of HIV-1
   8213..8446    +  LTR            3' LTR (ΔU3): self-inactivating 3' long terminal repeat (LTR) from HIV-1
   8524..8645    +  polyA_signal   SV40 poly(A) signal: SV40 polyadenylation signal
   8685..8820    +  rep_origin     SV40 ori: SV40 origin of replication
   8841..8859    -  promoter       T7 promoter: promoter for bacteriophage T7 RNA polymerase
   8867..9022    +  CDS            lacZα (fragment): LacZα fragment of β-galactosidase; lacZ fragment
   9027..9455    +  rep_origin     f1 ori (sequence partly withheld): f1 bacteriophage origin of replication; arrow indicates direction of (+) strand synthesis
   9508..9612    +  promoter       AmpR promoter: bla
   9613..10473   +  CDS            AmpR: β-lactamase; bla; confers resistance to ampicillin, carbenicillin, and related antibiotics
  10644..11232   +  rep_origin     ori: high-copy-number ColE1/pMB1/pBR322/pUC origin of replication
  11415..75      +  CDS            lacI (fragment) (across the origin): lac repressor; lacI; The lac repressor binds to the lac operator to inhibit transcription in E. coli. This inhibition can be relieved by adding lactose or isopropyl-β-D-thiogalactopyranoside (IPTG).
