[The description below was written by a language model from this plasmid's Addgene catalogue record and pLannotate feature annotations shown in this document.]
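Description:
plenti-As-Cas12a-2xNLS is a third-generation-style, self-inactivating HIV-1 lentiviral vector for stable expression of the Acidaminococcus sp. BV3L6 Cas12a (AsCpf1) nuclease in mammalian cells. It was built on the lentiCRISPR pXPR_001/Lenti_Cas9_2A_Blast backbone. In bacteria it is maintained through a high-copy ColE1/pUC origin and selected with ampicillin via the β-lactamase gene. An f1 origin, an SV40 origin and remnants of lac/lacZα and T3/T7 promoter sequences are carried over from the parental plasmid.

The viral genome is transcribed from an RSV promoter fused to a truncated 5' LTR. It contains the Ψ packaging signal with a gag fragment, the Rev response element for Rev-dependent nuclear export, the cPPT/CTS, a WPRE to enhance transcript expression, and a ΔU3 3' LTR followed by an SV40 polyadenylation signal. Only a fragment of a U6 promoter is annotated, so the vector does not appear to carry a functional guide RNA cassette.

The payload is driven by the EF-1α core promoter. It consists of a human codon-optimized AsCas12a open reading frame with an N-terminal SV40 NLS and a C-terminal nucleoplasmin NLS plus Myc tag, followed on the same strand by a NeoR/KanR coding sequence that allows G418 selection of transduced cells. The record says resistance is also expressed from the EF-1α promoter, but the linking element between the nuclease and the marker is not annotated. The depositor notes two amino acid differences (S177R and E182D) in the NeoR cassette that are not expected to matter but advises functional validation.

The vector is intended for generating Cas12a-expressing cell lines for CRISPR editing. The associated publication used a hybrid Cas9–Cas12a platform for genetic interaction mapping and exon-level functional genomics.
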