Addgene plasmid #155047: plenti-As-Cas12a-2xNLS
Purpose: Lentiviral vector expressing human codon-optimized _C-terminal Myc-tagged _Acidaminococcus sp. BV3L6 (As)-Cas12a nuclease with N- and C-terminal NLS and Neomycin/G418/Geneticin resistance from EF-1alpha promoter
Depositing lab: Benjamin Blencowe & Jason Moffat. Depositing organization: University of Toronto. Publication: Genetic interaction mapping and exon-resolution functional genomics with a hybrid Cas9-Cas12a platform. Gonatopoulos-Pournatzis T, Aregger M, Brown KR, Farhangmehr S, Braunschweig U, Ward HN, Ha KCH, Weiss A, Billmann M, Durbic T, Myers CL, Blencowe BJ, Moffat J. Nat Biotechnol. 2020 May;38(5):638-648. doi: 10.1038/s41587-020-0437-z. Epub 2020 Mar 16. PubMed 32249828.
Backbone
  Vector backbone: lenti CRISPR pXPR_001/Lenti_Cas9_2A_Blast (Addgene plasmid #73310)
  Backbone size w/o insert (bp): 7368
  Vector type: Mammalian Expression, Lentiviral, CRISPR
  Selectable markers: Neomycin (select with G418)
Growth in bacteria
  Bacterial resistance: Ampicillin, 100 μg/mL
  Growth temperature: 30°C
  Growth strain: NEB Stable
  Copy number: High Copy
Gene/Insert
  Gene/Insert name: AsCas12a
  Species: Acidaminococcus sp. BV3L6
  Insert size (bp): 4065
  Promoter: EF-1a
  Tag / fusion protein: SV40 NLS (N terminal on insert); Nucleoplasmin NLS, Myc-tag (C terminal on insert)
  Cloning method: Restriction Enzyme; 5′ cloning site Unknown (unknown if destroyed); 3′ cloning site Unknown (unknown if destroyed)
  Sequencing primers: 5′ GGGTGGGGGAGAACCGTATA; 3′ TGGGCCAGGATTCTCCTCG
Terms and licenses: Academic/Nonprofit Terms; Industry Terms: Not Available to Industry
Depositor comments: The NeoR/KanR cassette contains S177R and E182D mismatches compared to the reference sequence. The depositing lab does not believe these are of functional concern but the construct should be functionally validated prior to experimentation.
How to cite: plenti-As-Cas12a-2xNLS was a gift from Benjamin Blencowe & Jason Moffat (Addgene plasmid # 155047 ; http://n2t.net/addgene:155047 ; RRID:Addgene_155047)
