>Addgene plasmid #155047 | plenti-As-Cas12a-2xNLS | depositor partial sequence | sequence record 300002 | AsCpf1
ATGACACAGTTCGAGGGCTTTACCAACCTGTATCAGGTGAGCAAGACACTGCGGTTTGAGCTGATCCCAC
AGGGCAAGACCCTGAAGCACATCCAGGAGCAGGGCTTCATCGAGGAGGACAAGGCCCGCAATGATCACTA
CAAGGAGCTGAAGCCCATCATCGATCGGATCTACAAGACCTATGCCGACCAGTGCCTGCAGCTGGTGCAG
CTGGATTGGGAGAACCTGAGCGCCGCCATCGACTCCTATAGAAAGGAGAAAACCGAGGAGACAAGGAACG
CCCTGATCGAGGAGCAGGCCACATATCGCAATGCCATCCACGACTACTTCATCGGCCGGACAGACAACCT
GACCGATGCCATCAATAAGAGACACGCCGAGATCTACAAGGGCCTGTTCAAGGCCGAGCTGTTTAATGGC
AAGGTGCTGAAGCAGCTGGGCACCGTGACCACAACCGAGCACGAGAACGCCCTGCTGCGGAGCTTCGACA
AGTTTACAACCTACTTCTCCGGCTTTTATGAGAACAGGAAGAACGTGTTCAGCGCCGAGGATATCAGCAC
AGCCATCCCACACCGCATCGTGCAGGACAACTTCCCCAAGTTTAAGGAGAATTGTCACATCTTCACACGC
CTGATCACCGCCGTGCCCAGCCTGCGGGAGCACTTTGAGAACGTGAAGAAGGCCATCGGCATCTTCGTGA
GCACCTCCATCGAGGAGGTGTTTTCCTTCCCTTTTTATAACCAGCTGCTGACACAGACCCAGATCGACCT
GTATAACCAGCTGCTGGGAGGAATCTCTCGGGAGGCAGGCACCGAGAAGATCAAGGGCCTGAACGAGGTG
CTGAATCTGGCCATCCAGAAGAATGATGAGACAGCCCACATCATCGCCTCCCTGCCACACAGATTCATCC
CCCTGTTTAAGCAGATCCTGTCCGATAGGAACACCCTGTCTTTCATCCTGGAGGAGTTTAAGAGCGACGA
GGAAGTGATCCAGTCCTTCTGCAAGTACAAGACACTGCTGAGAAACGAGAACGTGCTGGAGACAGCCGAG
GCCCTGTTTAACGAGCTGAACAGCATCGACCTGACACACATCTTCATCAGCCACAAGAAGCTGGAGACAA
TCAGCAGCGCCCTGTGCGACCACTGGGATACACTGAGGAATGCCCTGTATGAGCGGAGAATCTCCGAGCT
GACAGGCAAGATCACCAAGTCTGCCAAGGAGAAGGTGCAGCGCAGCCTGAAGCACGAGGATATCAACCTG
CAGGAGATCATCTCTGCCGCAGGCAAGGAGCTGAGCGAGGCCTTCAAGCAGAAAACCAGCGAGATCCTGT
CCCACGCACACGCCGCCCTGGATCAGCCACTGCCTACAACCCTGAAGAAGCAGGAGGAGAAGGAGATCCT
GAAGTCTCAGCTGGACAGCCTGCTGGGCCTGTACCACCTGCTGGACTGGTTTGCCGTGGATGAGTCCAAC
GAGGTGGACCCCGAGTTCTCTGCCCGGCTGACCGGCATCAAGCTGGAGATGGAGCCTTCTCTGAGCTTCT
ACAACAAGGCCAGAAATTATGCCACCAAGAAGCCCTACTCCGTGGAGAAGTTCAAGCTGAACTTTCAGAT
GCCTACACTGGCCTCTGGCTGGGACGTGAATAAGGAGAAGAACAATGGCGCCATCCTGTTTGTGAAGAAC
GGCCTGTACTATCTGGGCATCATGCCAAAGCAGAAGGGCAGGTATAAGGCCCTGAGCTTCGAGCCCACAG
AGAAAACCAGCGAGGGCTTTGATAAGATGTACTATGACTACTTCCCTGATGCCGCCAAGATGATCCCAAA
GTGCAGCACCCAGCTGAAGGCCGTGACAGCCCACTTTCAGACCCACACAACCCCCATCCTGCTGTCCAAC
AATTTCATCGAGCCTCTGGAGATCACAAAGGAGATCTACGACCTGAACAATCCTGAGAAGGAGCCAAAGA
AGTTTCAGACAGCCTACGCCAAGAAAACCGGCGACCAGAAGGGCTACAGAGAGGCCCTGTGCAAGTGGAT
CGACTTCACAAGGGATTTTCTGTCCAAGTATACCAAGACAACCTCTATCGATCTGTCTAGCCTGCGGCCA
TCCTCTCAGTATAAGGACCTGGGCGAGTACTATGCCGAGCTGAATCCCCTGCTGTACCACATCAGCTTCC
AGAGAATCGCCGAGAAGGAGATCATGGATGCCGTGGAGACAGGCAAGCTGTACCTGTTCCAGATCTATAA
CAAGGACTTTGCCAAGGGCCACCACGGCAAGCCTAATCTGCACACACTGTATTGGACCGGCCTGTTTTCT
CCAGAGAACCTGGCCAAGACAAGCATCAAGCTGAATGGCCAGGCCGAGCTGTTCTACCGCCCTAAGTCCA
GGATGAAGAGGATGGCACACCGGCTGGGAGAGAAGATGCTGAACAAGAAGCTGAAGGATCAGAAAACCCC
AATCCCCGACACCCTGTACCAGGAGCTGTACGACTATGTGAATCACAGACTGTCCCACGACCTGTCTGAT
GAGGCCAGGGCCCTGCTGCCCAACGTGATCACCAAGGAGGTGTCTCACGAGATCATCAAGGATAGGCGCT
TTACCAGCGACAAGTTCTTTTTCCACGTGCCTATCACACTGAACTATCAGGCCGCCAATTCCCCATCTAA
GTTCAACCAGAGGGTGAATGCCTACCTGAAGGAGCACCCCGAGACACCTATCATCGGCATCGATCGGGGC
GAGAGAAACCTGATCTATATCACAGTGATCGACTCCACCGGCAAGATCCTGGAGCAGCGGAGCCTGAACA
CCATCCAGCAGTTTGATTACCAGAAGAAGCTGGACAACAGGGAGAAGGAGAGGGTGGCAGCAAGGCAGGC
CTGGTCTGTGGTGGGCACAATCAAGGATCTGAAGCAGGGCTATCTGAGCCAGGTCATCCACGAGATCGTG
GACCTGATGATCCACTACCAGGCCGTGGTGGTGCTGGAGAACCTGAATTTCGGCTTTAAGAGCAAGAGGA
CCGGCATCGCCGAGAAGGCCGTGTACCAGCAGTTCGAGAAGATGCTGATCGATAAGCTGAATTGCCTGGT
GCTGAAGGACTATCCAGCAGAGAAAGTGGGAGGCGTGCTGAACCCATACCAGCTGACAGACCAGTTCACC
TCCTTTGCCAAGATGGGCACCCAGTCTGGCTTCCTGTTTTACGTGCCTGCCCCATATACATCTAAGATCG
ATCCCCTGACCGGCTTCGTGGACCCCTTCGTGTGGAAAACCATCAAGAATCACGAGAGCCGCAAGCACTT
CCTGGAGGGCTTCGACTTTCTGCACTACGACGTGAAAACCGGCGACTTCATCCTGCACTTTAAGATGAAC
AGAAATCTGTCCTTCCAGAGGGGCCTGCCCGGCTTTATGCCTGCATGGGATATCGTGTTCGAGAAGAACG
AGACACAGTTTGACGCCAAGGGCACCCCTTTCATCGCCGGCAAGAGAATCGTGCCAGTGATCGAGAATCA
CAGATTCACCGGCAGATACCGGGACCTGTATCCTGCCAACGAGCTGATCGCCCTGCTGGAGGAGAAGGGC
ATCGTGTTCAGGGATGGCTCCAACATCCTGCCAAAGCTGCTGGAGAATGACGATTCTCACGCCATCGACA
CCATGGTGGCCCTGATCCGCAGCGTGCTGCAGATGCGGAACTCCAATGCCGCCACAGGCGAGGACTATAT
CAACAGCCCCGTGCGCGATCTGAATGGCGTGTGCTTCGACTCCCGGTTTCAGAACCCAGAGTGGCCCATG
GACGCCGATGCCAATGGCGCCTACCACATCGCCCTGAAGGGCCAGCTGCTGCTGAATCACCTGAAGGAGA
GCAAGGATCTGAAGCTGCAGAACGGCATCTCCAATCAGGACTGGCTGGCCTACATCCAGGAGCTGCGCAA
C
